>Addgene plasmid #91338 | pHH0103_TRIO-2/2 | addgene full sequence | sequence record 192215 | Addgene NGS Result
ATTATCATGACATTAACCTATAAAAATAGGCGTATCACGAGGCCCTTTCGTCTTCAAGAATTCCCGACAC
CATCGAATGGTGCAAAACCTTTCGCGGTATGGCATGATAGCGCCCGGAAGAGAGTCAATTCAGGGTGGTG
AATGTGAAACCAGTAACGTTATACGATGTCGCAGAGTATGCCGGTGTCTCTTATCAGACCGTTTCCCGCG
TGGTGAACCAGGCCAGCCACGTTTCTGCGAAAACGCGGGAAAAAGTGGAAGCGGCGATGGCGGAGCTGAA
TTACATTCCCAACCGCGTGGCACAACAACTGGCGGGCAAACAGTCGTTGCTGATTGGCGTTGCCACCTCC
AGTCTGGCCCTGCACGCGCCGTCGCAAATTGTCGCGGCGATTAAATCTCGCGCCGATCAACTGGGTGCCA
GCGTGGTGGTGTCGATGGTAGAACGAAGCGGCGTCGAAGCCTGTAAAGCGGCGGTGCACAATCTTCTCGC
GCAACGCGTCAGTGGGCTGATCATTAACTATCCGCTGGATGACCAGGATGCCATTGCTGTGGAAGCTGCC
TGCACTAATGTTCCGGCGTTATTTCTTGATGTCTCTGACCAGACACCCATCAACAGTATTATTTTCTCCC
ATGAAGACGGTACGCGACTGGGCGTGGAGCATCTGGTCGCATTGGGTCACCAGCAAATCGCGCTGTTAGC
GGGCCCATTAAGTTCTGTCTCGGCGCGTCTGCGTCTGGCTGGCTGGCATAAATATCTCACTCGCAATCAA
ATTCAGCCGATAGCGGAACGGGAAGGCGACTGGAGTGCCATGTCCGGTTTTCAACAAACCATGCAAATGC
TGAATGAGGGCATCGTTCCCACTGCGATGCTGGTTGCCAACGATCAGATGGCGCTGGGCGCAATGCGCGC
CATTACCGAGTCCGGGCTGCGCGTTGGTGCGGATATCTCGGTAGTGGGATACGACGATACCGAAGACAGC
TCATGTTATATCCCGCCGTTAACCACCATCAAACAGGATTTTCGCCTGCTGGGGCAAACCAGCGTGGACC
GCTTGCTGCAACTCTCTCAGGGCCAGGCGGTGAAGGGCAATCAGCTGTTGCCCGTCTCACTGGTGAAAAG
AAAAACCACCCTGGCGCCCAATACGCAAACCGCCTCTCCCCGCGCGTTGGCCGATTCATTAATGCAGCTG
GCACGACAGGTTTCCCGACTGGAAAGCGGGCAGTGAGCGCAACGCAATTAATGTAAGTTAGCTCACTCAT
TAGGCACAATTCTCATGTTTGACAGCTTATCATCGACTGCACGGTGCACCAATGCTTCTGGCGTCAGGCA
GCCATCGGAAGCTGTGGTATGGCTGTGCAGGTCGTAAATCACTGCATAATTCGTGTCGCTCAAGGCGCAC
TCCCGTTCTGGATAATGTTTTTTGCGCCGACATCATAACGGTTCTGGCAAATATTCTGAAATGAGCTGTT
GACAATTAATCATCGGCTCGTATAATGTGTGGAATTGTGAGCGGATAACAATTTCACACAGGAAACAGCC
AGTCCGTTTAGGTGTTTTCACGAGCACTTCACCAACAAGGACCATAGATTATGAAAATCGAAGAACACCA
TCACCATCACCATTCCAGCGGTAAGCTTATGTCCCCTATACTAGGTTATTGGAAAATTAAGGGCCTTGTG
CAACCCACTCGACTTCTTTTGGAATATCTTGAAGAAAAATATGAAGAGCATTTGTATGAGCGCGATGAAG
GTGATAAATGGCGAAACAAAAAGTTTGAATTGGGTTTGGAGTTTCCCAATCTTCCTTATTATATTGATGG
TGATGTTAAATTAACACAGTCTATGGCCATCATACGTTATATAGCTGACAAGCACAACATGTTGGGTGGT
TGTCCAAAAGAGCGTGCAGAGATTTCAATGCTTGAAGGAGCGGTTTTGGATATTAGATACGGTGTTTCGA
GAATTGCATATAGTAAAGACTTTGAAACTCTCAAAGTTGATTTTCTTAGCAAGCTACCTGAAATGCTGAA
AATGTTCGAAGATCGTTTATGTCATAAAACATATTTAAATGGTGATCATGTAACCCATCCTGACTTCATG
TTGTATGACGCTCTTGATGTTGTTTTATACATGGACCCAATGTGCCTGGATGCGTTCCCAAAATTAGTTT
GTTTTAAAAAACGTATTGAAGCTATCCCACAAATTGATAAGTACTTGAAATCCAGCAAGTATATAGCATG
GCCTTTGCAGGGCTGGCAAGCCACGTTTGGTGGTGGCGACCATCCTCCAAAATCGGATCTGGAAGTTCTG
TTCCAGGGGCCCCTGTCCAGCGGTCTGGTTCCGCGTGGTTCCGGTACCGCGGCCCAGCCGGCCATGGCCC
AGGGCGCGCTGTCTACCATGCTGGTCACCCATGATTACACCGCCGTTAAAGAAGATGAAATCAACGTCTA
TCAGGGTGAAGTTGTTCAAATTCTGGCCTCCAACCAGCAGAATATGTTTCTGGTTTTTCGTGCAGCCACC
GATCAATGTCCAGCAGCAGAAGGTTGGATTCCGGGTTTTGTTCTGGGTCATACCTCCGCCGTTATTGTTG
AAAACCCGGATGCGGCCGCATA
[142 nt withheld, positions 2613-2754]
C
[98 nt withheld, positions 2756-2853]
AGTTTGTACTGGTGACGAAACTCAGTGTCTAGCTAGAGTGGC
[149 nt withheld, positions 2896-3044]
T
[41 nt withheld, positions 3046-3086]
T
[62 nt withheld, positions 3088-3149]
A
[35 nt withheld, positions 3151-3185]
CCTCCCTCAATCGGTTGAATGTCGCCCTTTTGTCTTTGGCGCTGGTAAACCATATGAA
[86 nt withheld, positions 3244-3329]
T
[54 nt withheld, positions 3331-3384]
CTAGCGCCGCCCTATACCTTGTCTGCCTCCCCGCGTTGCGTCGCGGTGCATGGAGCCGGGCCACCTCGAC
CTGAATGGAAGCCGGCGGCACCTCGCTAACGGATTCACCACTCCAAGAATTGGAGCCAATCAATTCTTGC
GGAGAACTGTGAATGCGCAAACCAACCCTTGGCAGAACATATCCATCGCGTCCGCCATCTCCAGCAGCCG
CACGCGGCGCATCTCGGGCAGCGTTGGGTCCTGGCCACGGGTGCGCATGATCGTGCTCCTGTCGTTGAGG
ACCCGGCTAGGCTGGCGGGGTTGCCTTACTGGTTAGCAGAATGAATCACCGATACGCGAGCGAACGTGAA
GCGACTGCTGCTGCAAAACGTCTGCGACCTGAGCAACAACATGAATGGTCTTCGGTTTCCGTGTTTCGTA
AAGTCTGGAAACGCGGAAGTCAGCGCCCTGCACCATTATGTTCCGGATCTGCATCGCAGGATGCTGCTGG
CTACCCTGTGGAACACCTACATCTGTATTAACGAAGCGCTGGCATTGACCCTGAGTGATTTTTCTCTGGT
CCCGCCGCATCCATACCGCCAGTTGTTTACCCTCACAACGTTCCAGTAACCGGGCATGTTCATCATCAGT
AACCCGTATCGTGAGCATCCTCTCTCGTTTCATCGGTATCATTACCCCCATGAACAGAAATCCCCCTTAC
ACGGAGGCATCAGTGACCAAACAGGAAAAAACCGCCCTTAACATGGCCCGCTTTATCAGAAGCCAGACAT
TAACGCTTCTGGAGAAACTCAACGAGCTGGACGCGGATGAACAGGCAGACATCTGTGAATCGCTTCACGA
CCACGCTGATGAGCTTTACCGCAGGATCCGCGAAATTGTAAGCGTTAATATTTTGTTAAAATTCGCGTTA
AATTTTTGTTAAATCAGCTCATTTTTTAACCAATAGGCCGAAATCGGCAAAATCCCTTATAAATCAAAAG
AATAGACCGAGATAGGGT
[37 nt withheld, positions 4383-4419]
AAAGAACGTGGACTCCAACGTCAAAGG
[49 nt withheld, positions 4447-4495]
T
[91 nt withheld, positions 4497-4587]
G
[124 nt withheld, positions 4589-4712]
CGCGGATCCTGCCTCGCGCGTTTCGGTGATGACGGTGAAAACCTCTGACACATGCAGCTCCCGGAGACGG
TCACAGCTTGTCTGTAAGCGGATGCCGGGAGCAGACAAGCCCGTCAGGGCGCGTCAGCGGGTGTTGGCGG
GTGTCGGGGCGCAGCCATGACCCAGTCACGTAGCGATAGCGGAGTGTATACTGGCTTAACTATGCGGCAT
CAGAGCAGATTGTACTGAGAGTGCACCATATGCGGTGTGAAATACCGCACAGATGCGTAAGGAGAAAATA
CCGCATCAGGCGCTCTTCCGCTTCCTCGCTCACTGACTCGCTGCGCTCGGTCGTTCGGCTGCGGCGAGCG
GTATCAGCTCACTCAAAGGCGGTAATACGGTTATCCACAGAATCAGGGGATAACGCAGGAAAGAACATGT
GAGCAAAAGGCCAGCAAAAGGCCAGGAACCGTAAAAAGGCCGCGTTGCTGGCGTTTTTCCATAGGCTCCG
CCCCCCTGACGAGCATCACAAAAATCGACGCTCAAGTCAGAGGTGGCGAAACCCGACAGGACTATAAAGA
TACCAGGGTTTCCCCCTGGAAGCTCCCTCGTGCGCTCTCCTGTTCCGACCCTGCCGCTTACCGGATACCT
GTCCGCCTTTCTCCCTTCGGGAAGCGTGGCGCTTTCTCATAGCTCACGCTGTAGGTATCTCAGTTCGGTG
TAGGTCGTTCGCTCCAAGCTGGGCTGTGTGCACGAACCCCCCGTTCAGCCCGACCGCTGCGCCTTATCCG
GTAACTATCGTCTTGAGTCCAACCCGGTAAGACACGACTTATCGCCACTGGCAGCAGCCACTGGTAACAG
GATTAGCAGAGCGAGGTATGTAGGCGGTGCTACAGAGTTCTTGAAGTGGTGGCCTAACTACGGCTACACT
AGAAGGACAGTATTTGGTATCTGCGCTCTGCTGAAGCCAGTTACCTTCGGAAAAAGAGTTGGTAGCTCTT
GATCCGGCAAACAAACCACCGCTGGTAGCGGTGGTTTTTTTGTTTGCAAGCAGCAGATTACGCGCAGAAA
AAAAGGATCTCAAGAAGATCCTTTGATCTTTTCTACGGGGTCTGACGCTCAGTGGAACGAAAACTCACGT
TAAGGGATTTTGGTCATGAGATTATCAAAAAGGATCTTCACCTAGATCCTTTTAAATTAAAAATGAAGTT
TTAAATCAATCTAAAGTATATATGAGTAAACTTGGTCTGACAGTTACCAATGCTTAATCAGTGAGGCACC
TATCTCAGCGATCTGTCTATTTCGTTCATCCATAGTTGCCTGACTCCCCGTCGTGTAGATAACTACGATA
CGGGAGGGCTTACCATCTGGCCCCAGTGCTGCAATGATACCGCGAGACCCACGCTCACCGGCTCCAGATT
TATCAGCAATAAACCAGCCAGCCGGAAGGGCCGAGCGCAGAAGTGGTCCTGCAACTTTATCCGCCTCCAT
CCAGTCTATTAATTGTTGCCGGGAAGCTAGAGTAAGTAGTTCGCCAGTTAATAGTTTGCGCAACGTTGTT
GCCATTGCTGCAGGCATCGTGGTGTCACGCTCGTCGTTTGGTATGGCTTCATTCAGCTCCGGTTCCCAAC
GATCAAGGCGAGTTACATGATCCCCCATATTGTGCAAAAAAGCGGTTAGCTCCTTCGGTCCTCCGATCGT
TGTCAGAAGTAAGTTGGCCGCAGTGTTATCACTCATGGTTATGGCAGCACTGCATAATTCTCTTACTGTC
ATGCCATCCGTAAGATGCTTTTCTGTGACTGGTGAGTACTCAACCAAGTCATTCTGAGAATAGTGTATGC
GGCGACCGAGTTGCTCTTGCCCGGCGTCAACACGGGATAATACCGCGCCACATAGCAGAACTTTAAAAGT
GCTCATCATTGGAAAACGTTCTTCGGGGCGAAAACTCTCAAGGATCTTACCGCTGTTGAGATCCAGTTCG
ATGTAACCCACTCGTGCACCCAACTGATCTTCAGCATCTTTTACTTTCACCAGCGTTTCTGGGTGAGCAA
AAACAGGAAGGCAAAATGCCGCAAAAAAGGGAATAAGGGCGACACGGAAATGTTGAATACTCATACTCTT
CCTTTTTCAATATTATTGAAGCATTTATCAGGGTTATTGTCTCATGAGCGGATACATATTTGAATGTATT
TAGAAAAATAAACAAATAGGGGTTCCGCGCACATTTCCCCGAAAAGTGCCACCTGACGTCTAAGAAACCA
TT
Features (pLannotate 1.2.2; 20 found; start..end, strand, type, name):
     66..143     +  promoter       lacIq promoter: lacI (mutant); In the lacIq allele, a single base change in the promoter boosts expression of the lacI gene about 10-fold.
    144..1226    +  CDS            lacI: lac repressor; lacI; The lac repressor binds to the lac operator to inhibit transcription in E. coli. This inhibition can be relieved by adding lactose or isopropyl-β-D-thiogalactopyranoside (IPTG).
   1239..1260    +  protein_bind   CAP binding site: CAP binding activates transcription in the presence of cAMP. E. coli catabolite activator protein
   1279..1296    +  promoter       tet promoter (fragment): E. coli promoter for tetracycline efflux protein gene
   1469..1497    +  promoter       tac promoter: strong E. coli promoter; hybrid between the trp and lac UV5 promoters
   1505..1521    +  protein_bind   lac operator: The lac repressor binds to the lac operator to inhibit transcription in E. coli. This inhibition can be relieved by adding lactose or isopropyl-β-D-thiogalactopyranoside (IPTG). lac repressor encoded by lacI
   1606..1623    +  CDS            6xHis: 6xHis affinity tag
   1639..2292    +  CDS            GST26_SCHJA: Experimental evidence at protein level: Swiss-Prot protein existence level 1. GST isoenzymes appear to play a central role in the parasite detoxification system. Other functions are also suspected including a role in increasing the solubility of haematin in the parasite gut. From Schistosoma japonicum (Blood fluke).
   2617..2664    +  terminator     fd terminator (sequence withheld): central terminator from bacteriophage fd (Otsuka and Kunisawa, 1982)
   2669..2881    +  CDS            M13 gene III (fragment) (sequence partly withheld): pIII; III; minor coat protein
   2896..3366    +  CDS            M13 gene III (fragment) (sequence partly withheld): pIII; III; minor coat protein
   3388..3458    +  CDS            TcR (fragment): tetracycline efflux protein; tet; confers resistance to tetracycline
   3700..4080    -  CDS            YPB1_ECOLX: Protein predicted: Swiss-Prot protein existence level 4. From Escherichia coli.
   4097..4248    +  CDS            rop (fragment): Rop protein, which maintains plasmids at low copy number; rop
   4284..4712    -  rep_origin     f1 ori (sequence partly withheld): f1 bacteriophage origin of replication; arrow indicates direction of (+) strand synthesis
   4721..4760    +  CDS            rop (fragment): Rop protein, which maintains plasmids at low copy number; rop
   4862..5002    +  misc_feature   bom: basis of mobility region from pBR322
   5188..5775    -  rep_origin     ori: high-copy-number ColE1/pMB1/pBR322/pUC origin of replication
   5949..6806    -  CDS            bla: BLAT_ECOLX - Experimental evidence at protein level: Swiss-Prot protein existence level 1. TEM-type are the most prevalent beta-lactamases in enterobacteria; they hydrolyze the beta-lactam bond in susceptible beta-lactam antibiotics, thus conferring resistance to penicillins and cephalosporins. TEM-3 and TEM-4 are capable of hydrolyzing cefotaxime and ceftazidime. TEM-5 is capable of hydrolyzing ceftazidime. TEM-6 is capable of hydrolyzing ceftazidime and aztreonam. TEM-8/CAZ-2, TEM- 16/CAZ-7 and TEM-24/CAZ-6 are markedly active against ceftazidime. IRT- 4 shows resistance to beta-lactamase in
   6807..6911    -  promoter       AmpR promoter: bla
