[The description below was written by a language model from this plasmid's Addgene catalogue record and pLannotate feature annotations shown in this document.]
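Description:
pHH0103_TRIO-2/2 is a bacterial expression plasmid of about 7 kb, built on the pHH0103 backbone, for producing and purifying a human SH3 domain from TRIO, a protein also known as ARHGEF23. The name suggests this is the second of TRIO's two SH3 domains, although the record does not say so explicitly. The 263 bp human insert was cloned between SfiI and NotI sites. It is not itself annotated in the feature table, but it most likely lies in the unannotated stretch between the end of the GST coding sequence and the fd terminator. Expression is driven by the strong hybrid tac promoter, which is controlled by a lac operator. The plasmid also carries lacI under the lacIq promoter, so transcription is repressed until it is induced with IPTG. Upstream of the cloning region are a 6xHis tag and Schistosoma japonicum glutathione S-transferase. The domain would therefore be expected to be made as an N-terminally His- and GST-tagged fusion that can be captured on either nickel or glutathione resin.

The plasmid is propagated in E. coli through a ColE1/pBR322-type origin and selected with ampicillin through the bla gene and its promoter. The catalogue lists it as low copy. The rop gene appears only as fragments interrupted by an f1 origin, and a bom region from pBR322 is also present. Downstream of the fd terminator are fragments of M13 gene III. Together with the f1 origin, these suggest the backbone derives from a phagemid display vector, and they are not expected to be part of the expressed product. Short tetracycline promoter and resistance fragments appear to be non-functional remnants. The construct belongs to a collection used for a family-wide analysis of human SH3 domain binding specificities.
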