Addgene plasmid #91338: pHH0103_TRIO-2/2
Purpose: Protein expression and purification of human SH3 domain construct TRIO-2/2
Depositing lab: Sachdev Sidhu. Depositing organization: University of Toronto. Publication: Comprehensive Analysis of the Human SH3 Domain Family Reveals a Wide Variety of Non-canonical Specificities. Teyra J, Huang H, Jain S, Guan X, Dong A, Liu Y, Tempel W, Min J, Tong Y, Kim PM, Bader GD, Sidhu SS. Structure. 2017 Oct 3;25(10):1598-1610.e3. doi: 10.1016/j.str.2017.07.017. Epub 2017 Sep 7. PubMed 28890361.
Backbone
  Vector backbone: pHH0103
  Vector type: Bacterial Expression
Growth in bacteria
  Bacterial resistance: Ampicillin, 100 μg/mL
  Growth temperature: 37°C
  Growth strain: DH5alpha
  Copy number: Low Copy
Gene/Insert
  Gene/Insert name: TRIO-2/2
  Species: H. sapiens (human)
  Insert size (bp): 263
  Entrez Gene: TRIO (a.k.a. ARHGEF23, MEBAS, MRD44, MRD63, tgat)
  Cloning method: Restriction Enzyme; 5′ cloning site Sfi1 (unknown if destroyed); 3′ cloning site Not1 (unknown if destroyed)
Terms and licenses: Academic/Nonprofit Terms; Industry Terms: Not Available to Industry
How to cite: pHH0103_TRIO-2/2 was a gift from Sachdev Sidhu (Addgene plasmid # 91338 ; http://n2t.net/addgene:91338 ; RRID:Addgene_91338)
