>Addgene plasmid #91338 | pHH0103_TRIO-2/2 | depositor partial sequence | sequence record 175826 | insert sequence
GGTACCGAATTCGGATCCGCGCGCTGTCTACCATGCTGGTCACCCATGATTACACCGCCGTTAAAGAAGA
TGAAATCAACGTCTATCAGGGTGAAGTTGTTCAAATTCTGGCCTCCAACCAGCAGAATATGTTTCTGGTT
TTTCGTGCAGCCACCGATCAATGTCCAGCAGCAGAAGGTTGGATTCCGGGTTTTGTTCTGGGTCATACCT
CCGCCGTTATTGTTGAAAACCCGGATGCGGCCGCTAGCTAAGTCGACGAGCTC
